Addgene plasmid #80350: pMALac-OMA-1(1-182)
Purpose: Expresses OMA-1 (1-182) in bacteria for protein purification purposes
Depositing lab: Sean Ryder. Depositing organization: University of Massachusetts, Worcester. Publication: RNA recognition by the Caenorhabditis elegans oocyte maturation determinant OMA-1. Kaymak E, Ryder SP. J Biol Chem. 2013 Oct 18;288(42):30463-72. doi: 10.1074/jbc.M113.496547. Epub 2013 Sep 6. PubMed 24014033.
Backbone
  Vector backbone: pMAL-ac
  Vector type: Bacterial Expression
Growth in bacteria
  Bacterial resistance: Ampicillin, 100 μg/mL
  Growth temperature: 37°C
  Growth strain: DH5alpha
  Copy number: Unknown
Gene/Insert
  Gene/Insert name: OMA-1
  Species: C. elegans (nematode)
  Mutation: Encodes AA residues 1-182
  Entrez Gene: oma-1 (a.k.a. CELE_C09G9.6)
  Tag / fusion protein: 6xHis-MBP-TEV (N terminal on backbone)
Terms and licenses: Academic/Nonprofit Terms; Industry Terms: Not Available to Industry
How to cite: pMALac-OMA-1(1-182) was a gift from Sean Ryder (Addgene plasmid # 80350 ; http://n2t.net/addgene:80350 ; RRID:Addgene_80350)
