[The description below was written by a language model from this plasmid's Addgene catalogue record and pLannotate feature annotations shown in this document.]
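Description:
pMALac-OMA-1(1-182) is a bacterial expression plasmid of about 7.2 kb, built on the pMAL-ac backbone, for producing an N-terminal fragment of the Caenorhabditis elegans oocyte maturation determinant OMA-1 in E. coli for protein purification. It is selected with ampicillin through the β-lactamase (AmpR) gene and replicates from a ColE1/pMB1-type origin. The pBR322-derived bom region and rop gene are also present, and Rop normally restrains copy number, although the catalogue lists copy number as unknown. An M13 phage origin is also annotated, which in principle permits single-stranded DNA production with helper phage.

The expression cassette is driven by the strong hybrid tac promoter followed by a lac operator. The plasmid carries its own lacI gene under the lacIq promoter, so transcription is repressed until relieved by IPTG. The open reading frame begins with a short His-tag segment (picked up by the annotation software as a fragment of a composite tag), followed by a signal-sequence-free maltose binding protein that remains in the cytosol. A TEV protease recognition site comes next, and then the oma-1 coding fragment for residues 1-182. This matches the 6xHis-MBP-TEV N-terminal fusion given in the catalogue. MBP typically improves solubility and allows amylose affinity capture, the His tag allows metal-affinity purification, and TEV cleavage can release the OMA-1 fragment from the tags. Downstream lie remnants of the polylinker and a lacZα fragment inherited from the backbone, then the rrnB T1 and T2 terminators. The associated publication concerns RNA recognition by OMA-1, consistent with use of the purified protein in biochemical binding studies.
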