Features (pLannotate 1.2.2; 22 found; start..end, strand, type, name):
     59..136     +  promoter       lacIq promoter: lacI (mutant); In the lacIq allele, a single base change in the promoter boosts expression of the lacI gene about 10-fold.
    137..1219    +  CDS            lacI: lac repressor; lacI; The lac repressor binds to the lac operator to inhibit transcription in E. coli. This inhibition can be relieved by adding lactose or isopropyl-β-D-thiogalactopyranoside (IPTG).
   1232..1253    +  protein_bind   CAP binding site: CAP binding activates transcription in the presence of cAMP. E. coli catabolite activator protein
   1272..1289    +  promoter       tet promoter (fragment): E. coli promoter for tetracycline efflux protein gene
   1462..1490    +  promoter       tac promoter: strong E. coli promoter; hybrid between the trp and lac UV5 promoters
   1498..1514    +  protein_bind   lac operator: The lac repressor binds to the lac operator to inhibit transcription in E. coli. This inhibition can be relieved by adding lactose or isopropyl-β-D-thiogalactopyranoside (IPTG). lac repressor encoded by lacI
   1585..1604    +  CDS            capTEV™ (fragment): composite tag for in vivo biotinylation, TEV protease cleavage, and 6xHis tagging
   1605..2705    +  CDS            MBP: maltose binding protein from E. coli; malE (mutated); This version of the gene does not encode a signal sequence, so MBP will remain in the cytosol.
   2760..2780    +  CDS            TEV site: tobacco etch virus (TEV) protease recognition and cleavage site
   2787..3332    +  CDS            oma-1 (fragment): MOE1_CAEEL - Also known as moe-1 From Caenorhabditis elegans.
   3345..3371    +  misc_feature   MCS (fragment): pUC18/19 multiple cloning site
   3379..3533    +  CDS            lacZα (fragment): LacZα fragment of β-galactosidase; lacZ fragment
   3626..3741    +  ncRNA          5S rRNA: Accession: RF00001 - 5S ribosomal RNA
   3745..3831    +  terminator     rrnB T1 terminator: Escherichia coli rrnB; transcription terminator T1 from the E. coli rrnB gene
   3923..3950    +  terminator     rrnB T2 terminator: transcription terminator T2 from the E. coli rrnB gene
   3969..4060    +  promoter       AmpR promoter: bla
   4061..4921    +  CDS            AmpR: β-lactamase; bla; confers resistance to ampicillin, carbenicillin, and related antibiotics
   4963..5476    -  rep_origin     M13 ori (sequence partly withheld): M13 bacteriophage origin of replication; arrow indicates direction of (+) strand synthesis
   5587..6175    +  rep_origin     ori: high-copy-number ColE1/pMB1/pBR322/pUC origin of replication
   6361..6503    -  misc_feature   bom: basis of mobility region from pBR322
   6605..6796    -  CDS            rop: Rop protein, which maintains plasmids at low copy number; rop
   6813..7193    +  CDS            YPB1_ECOLX: Protein predicted: Swiss-Prot protein existence level 4. From Escherichia coli.
>Addgene plasmid #80350 | pMALac-OMA-1(1-182) | addgene full sequence | sequence record 162061 | Addgene NGS Result
ACGACAGGAGCACGATCATGCGCACCCGTGGCCAGGACCCAACGCTGCCCGAAATTCCGACACCATCGAA
TGGTGCAAAACCTTTCGCGGTATGGCATGATAGCGCCCGGAAGAGAGTCAATTCAGGGTGGTGAATGTGA
AACCAGTAACGTTATACGATGTCGCAGAGTATGCCGGTGTCTCTTATCAGACCGTTTCCCGCGTGGTGAA
CCAGGCCAGCCACGTTTCTGCGAAAACGCGGGAAAAAGTGGAAGCGGCGATGGCGGAGCTGAATTACATT
CCCAACCGCGTGGCACAACAACTGGCGGGCAAACAGTCGTTGCTGATTGGCGTTGCCACCTCCAGTCTGG
CCCTGCACGCGCCGTCGCAAATTGTCGCGGCGATTAAATCTCGCGCCGATCAACTGGGTGCCAGCGTGGT
GGTGTCGATGGTAGAACGAAGCGGCGTCGAAGCCTGTAAAGCGGCGGTGCACAATCTTCTCGCGCAACGC
GTCAGTGGGCTGATCATTAACTATCCGCTGGATGACCAGGATGCCATTGCTGTGGAAGCTGCCTGCACTA
ATGTTCCGGCGTTATTTCTTGATGTCTCTGACCAGACACCCATCAACAGTATTATTTTCTCCCATGAAGA
CGGTACGCGACTGGGCGTGGAGCATCTGGTCGCATTGGGTCACCAGCAAATCGCGCTGTTAGCGGGCCCA
TTAAGTTCTGTCTCGGCGCGTCTGCGTCTGGCTGGCTGGCATAAATATCTCACTCGCAATCAAATTCAGC
CGATAGCGGAACGGGAAGGCGACTGGAGTGCCATGTCCGGTTTTCAACAAACCATGCAAATGCTGAATGA
GGGCATCGTTCCCACTGCGATGCTGGTTGCCAACGATCAGATGGCGCTGGGCGCAATGCGCGCCATTACC
GAGTCCGGGCTGCGCGTTGGTGCGGATATCTCAGTAGTGGGATACGACGATACCGAAGACAGCTCATGTT
ATATCCCGCCGTTAACCACCATCAAACAGGATTTTCGCCTGCTGGGGCAAACCAGCGTGGACCGCTTGCT
GCAACTCTCTCAGGGCCAGGCGGTGAAGGGCAATCAGCTGTTGCCCGTCTCACTGGTGAAAAGAAAAACC
ACCCTGGCGCCCAATACGCAAACCGCCTCTCCCCGCGCGTTGGCCGATTCATTAATGCAGCTGGCACGAC
AGGTTTCCCGACTGGAAAGCGGGCAGTGAGCGCAACGCAATTAATGTAAGTTAGCTCACTCATTAGGCAC
AATTCTCATGTTTGACAGCTTATCATCGACTGCACGGTGCACCAATGCTTCTGGCGTCAGGCAGCCATCG
GAAGCTGTGGTATGGCTGTGCAGGTCGTAAATCACTGCATAATTCGTGTCGCTCAAGGCGCACTCCCGTT
CTGGATAATGTTTTTTGCGCCGACATCATAACGGTTCTGGCAAATATTCTGAAATGAGCTGTTGACAATT
AATCATCGGCTCGTATAATGTGTGGAATTGTGAGCGGATAACAATTTCACACAGGAAACAGCCAGTCCGT
TTAGGTGTTTTCACGAGCACTTCACCAACAAGGACCATAGCATATGCATCATCATCATCATCATATGAAA
ATCGAAGAAGGTAAACTGGTAATCTGGATTAACGGCGATAAAGGCTATAACGGTCTCGCTGAAGTCGGTA
AGAAATTCGAGAAAGATACCGGAATTAAAGTCACCGTTGAGCATCCGGATAAACTGGAAGAGAAATTCCC
ACAGGTTGCGGCAACTGGCGATGGCCCTGACATTATCTTCTGGGCACACGACCGCTTTGGTGGCTACGCT
CAATCTGGCCTGTTGGCTGAAATCACCCCGGACAAAGCGTTCCAGGACAAGCTGTATCCGTTTACCTGGG
ATGCCGTACGTTACAACGGCAAGCTGATTGCTTACCCGATCGCTGTTGAAGCGTTATCGCTGATTTATAA
CAAAGATCTGCTGCCGAACCCGCCAAAAACCTGGGAAGAGATCCCGGCGCTGGATAAAGAACTGAAAGCG
AAAGGTAAGAGCGCGCTGATGTTCAACCTGCAAGAACCGTACTTCACCTGGCCGCTGATTGCTGCTGACG
GGGGTTATGCGTTCAAGTATGAAAACGGCAAGTACGACATTAAAGACGTGGGCGTGGATAACGCTGGCGC
GAAAGCGGGTCTGACCTTCCTGGTTGACCTGATTAAAAACAAACACATGAATGCAGACACCGATTACTCC
ATCGCAGAAGCTGCCTTTAATAAAGGCGAAACAGCGATGACCATCAACGGCCCGTGGGCATGGTCCAACA
TCGACACCAGCAAAGTGAATTATGGTGTAACGGTACTGCCGACCTTCAAGGGTCAACCATCCAAACCGTT
CGTTGGCGTGCTGAGCGCAGGTATTAACGCCGCCAGTCCGAACAAAGAGCTGGCAAAAGAGTTCCTCGAA
AACTATCTGCTGACTGATGAAGGTCTGGAAGCGGTTAATAAAGACAAACCGCTGGGTGCCGTAGCGCTGA
AGTCTTACGAGGAAGAGTTGGCGAAAGATCCACGTATTGCCGCCACTATGGAAAACGCCCAGAAAGGTGA
AATCATGCCGAACATCCCGCAGATGTCCGCTTTCTGGTATGCCGTGCGTACTGCGGTGATCAACGCCGCC
AGCGGTCGTCAGACTGTCGATGAAGCCCTGAAAGACGCGCAGACTAATTCGAGCTCGAACAACAACAACA
ATAACAATAACAACAACCTCGGGATCGAGGAAAACCTGTATTTTCAGGGCGAATTCATGAACGTTAACGG
TGAAAACAACGAGAAGATCGATGAGCATCATCTCGAGAGCTCCCTCGCTGGCGTTCCAACTTTGCCCGTT
TCACCACTCGATCACGCTAAGGACTTGTCTCAAACTAATCCGAATGCCCAGATTGGAGATTTGGTTACTC
AAACTGCTAACTTGATTGCTATCAAAAAGCAGTTGCTTGAAGATATTGCATTCAACCAACATATTCAATC
GATGCAAGTTCGCGCGATTCAGAGTTTTCCCCAGAACAACCAGGTTGCACCTCCATTTCAACAGTTTGAT
CCTAGACGCCGCGGATTAGCCCGAATGCAGAAACCAGAATCATACAAGACTGTGATCTGCCAAGCTTGGC
TCGAATCTAAGACTTGTTCTTTCGCAGACAACTGCCGGTTTGCACATGGAGAGGAGGAACTTCGTCCAAC
ATTCGTCGAGCCGCTGCAGAACAATAAGTATAAAACGAAACTCTGTGACAAATATACGACTACAGGACTC
TGCCCATACGGGAAACGGTGCCTTTTCATTCATCCCGATCATTAATAGGAATTCGGATCCTCTAGAGTCG
ACCTGCAGGCAAGCTTGGCACTGGCCGTCGTTTTACAACGTCGTGACTGGGAAAACCCAGGCGTTACCCA
ACTTAATCGCCTTGCAGCACATCCCCCTTTCGCCAGCTGGCGTAATAGCGAAGAGGCCCGCACCGATCGC
CCTTCCCAACAGTTGCGCAGCCTGAATGGCGAATGGCAGCTTGGCTGTTTTGGCGGATGAGATAAGATTT
TCAGCCTGATACAGATTAAATCAGAACGCAGAAGCGGTCTGATAAAACAGAATTTGCCTGGCGGCAGTAG
CGCGGTGGTCCCACCTGACCCCATGCCGAACTCAGAAGTGAAACGCCGTAGCGCCGATGGTAGTGTGGGG
TCTCCCCATGCGAGAGTAGGGAACTGCCAGGCATCAAATAAAACGAAAGGCTCAGTCGAAAGACTGGGCC
TTTCGTTTTATCTGTTGTTTGTCGGTGAACGCTCTCCTGAGTAGGACAAATCCGCCGGGAGCGGATTTGA
ACGTTGCGAAGCAACGGCCCGGAGGGTGGCGGGCAGGACGCCCGCCATAAACTGCCAGGCATCAAATTAA
GCAGAAGGCCATCCTGACGGATGGCCTTTTTGCGTTTCTACAAACTCTTTTGTTTATTTTTCTAAATACA
TTCAAATATGTATCCGCTCATGAGACAATAACCCTGATAAATGCTTCAATAATATTGAAAAAGGAAGAGT
ATGAGTATTCAACATTTCCGTGTCGCCCTTATTCCCTTTTTTGCGGCATTTTGCCTTCCTGTTTTTGCTC
ACCCAGAAACGCTGGTGAAAGTAAAAGATGCTGAAGATCAGTTGGGTGCACGAGTGGGTTACATCGAACT
GGATCTCAACAGCGGTAAGATCCTTGAGAGTTTTCGCCCCGAAGAACGTTTCCCAATGATGAGCACTTTT
AAAGTTCTGCTATGTGGCGCGGTATTATCCCGTGTTGACGCCGGGCAAGAGCAACTCGGTCGCCGCATAC
ACTATTCTCAGAATGACTTGGTTGAGTACTCACCAGTCACAGAAAAGCATCTTACGGATGGCATGACAGT
AAGAGAATTATGCAGTGCTGCCATAACCATGAGTGATAACACTGCGGCCAACTTACTTCTGACAACGATC
GGAGGACCGAAGGAGCTAACCGCTTTTTTGCACAACATGGGGGATCATGTAACTCGCCTTGATCGTTGGG
AACCGGAGCTGAATGAAGCCATACCAAACGACGAGCGTGACACCACGATGCCTGTAGCAATGGCAACAAC
GTTGCGCAAACTATTAACTGGCGAACTACTTACTCTAGCTTCCCGGCAACAATTAATAGACTGGATGGAG
GCGGATAAAGTTGCAGGACCACTTCTGCGCTCGGCCCTTCCGGCTGGCTGGTTTATTGCTGATAAATCTG
GAGCCGGTGAGCGTGGGTCTCGCGGTATCATTGCAGCACTGGGGCCAGATGGTAAGCCCTCCCGTATCGT
AGTTATCTACACGACGGGGAGTCAGGCAACTATGGATGAACGAAATAGACAGATCGCTGAGATAGGTGCC
TCACTGATTAAGCATTGGTAACTGTCAGACCAAGTTTACTCATATATACTTTAGATTGATT
[38 nt withheld, positions 4962-4999]
A
[37 nt withheld, positions 5001-5037]
ATTTTGTTAAAATTCGCGTTAAATTTTTGTTAAATCAGCTCATTTTTTAACCAATAGGCCGAAATCGGCA
AAATCCCTTATAAATCAAAAGAATAGACCGAGATAGGGT
[37 nt withheld, positions 5147-5183]
AAAGAACGTGGACTCCAACGTCAAAGG
[141 nt withheld, positions 5211-5351]
G
[82 nt withheld, positions 5353-5434]
A
[42 nt withheld, positions 5436-5477]
AAAGGATCTAGGTGAAGATCCTTTTTGATAATCTCATGACCAAAATCCCTTAACGTGAGTTTTCGTTCCA
CTGAGCGTCAGACCCCGTAGAAAAGATCAAAGGATCTTCTTGAGATCCTTTTTTTCTGCGCGTAATCTGC
TGCTTGCAAACAAAAAAACCACCGCTACCAGCGGTGGTTTGTTTGCCGGATCAAGAGCTACCAACTCTTT
TTCCGAAGGTAACTGGCTTCAGCAGAGCGCAGATACCAAATACTGTCCTTCTAGTGTAGCCGTAGTTAGG
CCACCACTTCAAGAACTCTGTAGCACCGCCTACATACCTCGCTCTGCTAATCCTGTTACCAGTGGCTGCT
GCCAGTGGCGATAAGTCGTGTCTTACCGGGTTGGACTCAAGACGATAGTTACCGGATAAGGCGCAGCGGT
CGGGCTGAACGGGGGGTTCGTGCACACAGCCCAGCTTGGAGCGAACGACCTACACCGAACTGAGATACCT
ACAGCGTGAGCTATGAGAAAGCGCCACGCTTCCCGAAGGGAGAAAGGCGGACAGGTATCCGGTAAGCGGC
AGGGTCGGAACAGGAGAGCGCACGAGGGAGCTTCCAGGGGGAAACGCCTGGTATCTTTATAGTCCTGTCG
GGTTTCGCCACCTCTGACTTGAGCGTCGATTTTTGTGATGCTCGTCAGGGGGGCGGAGCCTATGGAAAAA
CGCCAGCAACGCGGCCTTTTTACGGTTCCTGGCCTTTTGCTGGCCTTTTGCTCACATGTTCTTTCCTGCG
TTATCCCCTGATTCTGTGGATAACCGTATTACCGCCTTTGAGTGAGCTGATACCGCTCGCCGCAGCCGAA
CGACCGAGCGCAGCGAGTCAGTGAGCGAGGAAGCGGAAGAGCGCCTGATGCGGTATTTTCTCCTTACGCA
TCTGTGCGGTATTTCACACCGCATATATGGTGCACTCTCAGTACAATCTGCTCTGATGCCGCATAGTTAA
GCCAGTATACACTCCGCTATCGCTACGTGACTGGGTCATGGCTGCGCCCCGACACCCGCCAACACCCGCT
GACGCGCCCTGACGGGCTTGTCTGCTCCCGGCATCCGCTTACAGACAAGCTGTGACCGTCTCCGGGAGCT
GCATGTGTCAGAGGTTTTCACCGTCATCACCGAAACGCGCGAGGCAGCTGCGGTAAAGCTCATCAGCGTG
GTCGTGCAGCGATTCACAGATGTCTGCCTGTTCATCCGCGTCCAGCTCGTTGAGTTTCTCCAGAAGCGTT
AATGTCTGGCTTCTGATAAAGCGGGCCATGTTAAGGGCGGTTTTTTCCTGTTTGGTCACTGATGCCTCCG
TGTAAGGGGGATTTCTGTTCATGGGGGTAATGATACCGATGAAACGAGAGAGGATGCTCACGATACGGGT
TACTGATGATGAACATGCCCGGTTACTGGAACGTTGTGAGGGTAAACAACTGGCGGTATGGATGCGGCGG
GACCAGAGAAAAATCACTCAGGGTCAATGCCAGCGCTTCGTTAATACAGATGTAGGTGTTCCACAGGGTA
GCCAGCAGCATCCTGCGATGCAGATCCGGAACATAATGGTGCAGGGCGCTGACTTCCGCGTTTCCAGACT
TTACGAAACACGGAAACCGAAGACCATTCATGTTGTTGCTCAGGTCGCAGACGTTTTGCAGCAGCAGTCG
CTTCACGTTCGCTCGCGTATCGGTGATTCATTCTGCTAACCAGTAAGGCAACCCCGCCAGCCTAGCCGGG
TCCTCA
