>Addgene plasmid #80350 | pMALac-OMA-1(1-182) | addgene partial sequence | sequence record 160206 | M13pUC-Rev 5'-AGCGGATAACAATTTCACACAGG-3'
TTCACGAGCACTTCACCAACAAGGACCATAGCATATGCATCATCATCATCATCATATGAAAATCGAAGAA
GGTAAACTGGTAATCTGGATTAACGGCGATAAAGGCTATAACGGTCTCGCTGAAGTCGGTAAGAAATTCG
AGAAAGATACCGGAATTAAAGTCACCGTTGAGCATCCGGATAAACTGGAAGAGAAATTCCCACAGGTTGC
GGCAACTGGCGATGGCCCTGACATTATCTTCTGGGCACACGACCGCTTTGGTGGCTACGCTCAATCTGGC
CTGTTGGCTGAAATCACCCCGGACAAAGCGTTCCAGGACAAGCTGTATCCGTTTACCTGGGATGCCGTAC
GTTACAACGGCAAGCTGATTGCTTACCCGATCGCTGTTGAAGCGTTATCGCTGATTTATAACAAAGATCT
GCTGCCGAACCCGCCAAAAACCTGGGAAGAGATCCCGGCGCTGGATAAAGAACTGAAAGCGAAAGGTAAG
AGCGCGCTGATGTTCAACCTGCAAGAACCGTACTTCACCTGGCCGCTGATTGCTGCTGACGGGGGTTATG
CGTTCAAGTATGAAAACGGCAAGTACGACATTAAAGACGTGGGCGTGGATAACGCTGGCGCGAAAGCGGG
TCTGACCTTCCTGGTTGACCTGATTAAAAACAAACACATGAATGCAGACACCGATTACTCCATCGCAGAA
GCTGCCTTTAATAAAGGCGAAACAGCGATGACCATCAACGGCCCGTGGGCATGGTCCAACATCGACACCA
GCAAAGTGAATTATGGTGTAACGGTACTGCCGACCTTCAAGGGTCAACCATCCAAACCGTTCGTTGGCGT
GCTGAGCGCAGGTATTAACGCCGCCAGTCCGAACAAAGAGCTGGC
